Addgene plasmid #122934: pSV_229
Purpose: Expression of the marked mRNA under the control of substitutional promoters.
Depositing lab: Attila Becskei. Depositing organization: University of Basel. Publication: Multiplexed gene control reveals rapid mRNA turnover. Baudrimont A, Voegeli S, Viloria EC, Stritt F, Lenon M, Wada T, Jaquet V, Becskei A. Sci Adv. 2017 Jul 12;3(7):e1700006. doi: 10.1126/sciadv.1700006. eCollection 2017 Jul. PubMed 28706991.
Backbone
  Vector backbone: pRS306
  Backbone manufacturer: ATCC
  Backbone size w/o insert (bp): 4807
  Vector type: Yeast Expression
  Selectable markers: URA3
Growth in bacteria
  Bacterial resistance: Ampicillin, 100 μg/mL
  Growth temperature: 37°C
  Growth strain: DH5alpha
  Copy number: High Copy
Gene/Insert
  Gene/Insert name: YBR026C (Marked)
  Species: S. cerevisiae (budding yeast)
  Insert size (bp): 1978
  Mutation: YBR026C: bp 52-63 AAGCACTTCAAA to AAACATTTTAAG
  Promoter: [tetO2]4inPgal1
  Cloning method: Restriction Enzyme; 5′ cloning site KpnI (not destroyed); 3′ cloning site NotI (not destroyed)
Terms and licenses: Academic/Nonprofit Terms; Industry Terms: Not Available to Industry
Depositor comments: pRS306KpnI-Fig1-XhoI-Tgal7-AvrII-[tetO2]4inPgal1-BglII-5'UTR_YBR026C_4silmut_RS_BamHI-EcoRI-Ter-NotI
How to cite: pSV_229 was a gift from Attila Becskei (Addgene plasmid # 122934 ; http://n2t.net/addgene:122934 ; RRID:Addgene_122934)
