[The description below was written by a language model from this plasmid's Addgene catalogue record and pLannotate feature annotations shown in this document.]
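Description:
pSV_229 is a yeast expression plasmid built on pRS306, an integrating shuttle vector. The feature table shows no yeast replication origin (no 2μ or CEN/ARS). In E. coli it is maintained at high copy through a ColE1/pUC-type origin with ampicillin resistance. An f1 origin and remnants of the pBluescript-style lacZα/MCS region, flanked by T3 and T7 promoters, are also present. Selection in S. cerevisiae relies on URA3 under its own promoter, which complements uracil auxotrophy and can be counterselected with 5-FOA.

According to the depositor's layout, the cassette lies between KpnI and NotI. It begins with a FIG1 fragment, annotated as about 700 bp of coding sequence. This probably serves as homology for chromosomal targeting, although the record does not say so. A GAL7 terminator follows, presumably to insulate the cassette from upstream transcription. Next comes the [tetO2]4inPgal1 promoter, a GAL1-derived promoter carrying inserted tet operators. This matches the annotated tetO hits interleaved with a Gal4 UAS fragment, so the promoter combines Gal4-responsive elements with sites for TetR-based regulators.

The promoter drives the 5′UTR and coding sequence of YBR026C (ETR1, a mitochondrial enoyl thioester reductase). The gene is "marked" by four silent substitutions within bp 52–63, so its mRNA can be distinguished from the endogenous transcript without changing the protein. Only about 370 bp is annotated as ETR1, so the record leaves unclear whether the whole ORF is present. A CYC1 terminator fragment closes the unit. The stated purpose is expression of a marked mRNA under substitutional promoters, and the associated publication title concerns multiplexed gene control and mRNA turnover.
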