Features (pLannotate 1.2.2; 27 found; start..end, strand, type, name):
    314..406     +  CDS            lacI (fragment): lac repressor; lacI; The lac repressor binds to the lac operator to inhibit transcription in E. coli. This inhibition can be relieved by adding lactose or isopropyl-β-D-thiogalactopyranoside (IPTG).
    419..440     +  protein_bind   CAP binding site: CAP binding activates transcription in the presence of cAMP. E. coli catabolite activator protein
    455..485     +  promoter       lac promoter: promoter for the E. coli lac operon
    493..509     +  protein_bind   lac operator: The lac repressor binds to the lac operator to inhibit transcription in E. coli. This inhibition can be relieved by adding lactose or isopropyl-β-D-thiogalactopyranoside (IPTG). lac repressor encoded by lacI
    554..572     +  promoter       T3 promoter: promoter for bacteriophage T3 RNA polymerase
    587..1303    +  CDS            FIG1 (fragment): FIG1_YEAST - Experimental evidence at protein level: Swiss-Prot protein existence level 1. Required for efficient mating. From Saccharomyces cerevisiae (strain ATCC 204508 / S288c) (Baker's yeast).
   1437..1454    +  promoter       LEU2 promoter (fragment): S. cerevisiae LEU2
   1539..1558    +  promoter       PLtetO-1 promoter (fragment): modified phage lambda PL promoter with tet operator sites (Lutz and Bujard, 1997)
   1561..1580    +  promoter       tight TRE promoter (fragment): Tet-responsive promoter PTight, consisting of seven tet operator sequences followed by the minimal CMV promoter
   1581..1599    +  protein_bind   tet operator: tetO; bacterial operator O2 for the tetR and tetA genes tetracycline repressor TetR
   1600..1646    +  protein_bind   UAS (fragment): upstream activating sequence mediating Gal4-dependent induction Gal4
   1647..1667    +  protein_bind   tetracycline response element (fragment): contains seven copies of the tetracycline operator tetO tetracycline repressor TetR
   1880..1972    +  CDS            YBN7_YEAST (fragment): Protein predicted: Swiss-Prot protein existence level 4. From Saccharomyces cerevisiae (strain ATCC 204508 / S288c) (Baker's yeast).
   1980..2351    +  CDS            ETR1 (fragment): ETR1_YEAST - Also known as MRF1, MRF1'. Experimental evidence at protein level: Swiss-Prot protein existence level 1. Catalyzes the NADPH-dependent reduction of trans-2-enoyl thioesters in mitochondrial fatty acid synthesis (fatty acid synthesis type II). Fatty acid chain elongation in mitochondria uses acyl carrier protein (ACP) as an acyl group carrier, but the enzyme accepts both ACP and CoA thioesters as substrates in vitro. Required for respiration and the maintenance of the mitochondrial compartment. From Saccharomyces cerevisiae (strain ATCC 204508 / S288c) (Baker's yeast).
   2373..2558    +  terminator     CYC1 terminator (fragment): S. cerevisiae CYC1; transcription terminator for CYC1
   2563..2591    -  misc_feature   MCS (fragment): pBluescript multiple cloning site
   2600..2618    -  promoter       T7 promoter: promoter for bacteriophage T7 RNA polymerase
   2621..2778    +  CDS            lacZα (fragment): LacZα fragment of β-galactosidase; lacZ fragment
   2782..3210    +  rep_origin     f1 ori (sequence partly withheld): f1 bacteriophage origin of replication; arrow indicates direction of (+) strand synthesis
   3238..3289    -  misc_feature   bom (fragment): basis of mobility region from pBR322
   3368..4171    -  CDS            URA3: orotidine-5'-phosphate decarboxylase, required for uracil biosynthesis; S. cerevisiae URA3; yeast auxotrophic marker, counterselectable with 5-fluoroorotic acid (5-FOA)
   4172..4387    -  promoter       URA3 promoter: S. cerevisiae URA3
   4395..4444    -  misc_feature   bom (fragment): basis of mobility region from pBR322
   4546..4581    -  CDS            rop (fragment): Rop protein, which maintains plasmids at low copy number; rop
   4676..4780    +  promoter       AmpR promoter: bla
   4781..5641    +  CDS            AmpR: β-lactamase; bla; confers resistance to ampicillin, carbenicillin, and related antibiotics
   5812..131     +  rep_origin     ori (across the origin): high-copy-number ColE1/pMB1/pBR322/pUC origin of replication
>Addgene plasmid #122934 | pSV_229 | addgene full sequence | sequence record 240987 | Addgene NGS Result
GAACAGGAGAGCGCACGAGGGAGCTTCCAGGGGGAAACGCCTGGTATCTTTATAGTCCTGTCGGGTTTCG
CCACCTCTGACTTGAGCGTCGATTTTTGTGATGCTCGTCAGGGGGGCGGAGCCTATGGAAAAACGCCAGC
AACGCGGCCTTTTTACGGTTCCTGGCCTTTTGCTGGCCTTTTGCTCACATGTTCTTTCCTGCGTTATCCC
CTGATTCTGTGGATAACCGTATTACCGCCTTTGAGTGAGCTGATACCGCTCGCCGCAGCCGAACGACCGA
GCGCAGCGAGTCAGTGAGCGAGGAAGCGGAAGAGCGCCCAATACGCAAACCGCCTCTCCCCGCGCGTTGG
CCGATTCATTAATGCAGCTGGCACGACAGGTTTCCCGACTGGAAAGCGGGCAGTGAGCGCAACGCAATTA
ATGTGAGTTAGCTCACTCATTAGGCACCCCAGGCTTTACACTTTATGCTTCCGGCTCGTATGTTGTGTGG
AATTGTGAGCGGATAACAATTTCACACAGGAAACAGCTATGACCATGATTACGCCAAGCTCGAAATTAAC
CCTCACTAAAGGGAACAAAAGCTGGTACCATCATAGAGAAATCATATGAAAAATCAAATACAACTCTGGG
CTTGGAGGAAGTCATTATAAGATCCGGTTACATGGGTGTTTGTATTGATAACATTCCCTCCCAATATAGC
TCTTACAATAATATGACTACATTCTCCAATTCAATTTGCTATGCAAGAAAGAATTTAAGCTCGGTTCCCT
TATACAGAGACTTGGAAATTCAACTCTCAAATATTGCATCTTCCAGCTCCAAAACCCAATCAAGCGTTGT
CTTGAACATTTTGAAGTTAGCCCAATTAACTTCGGTTAATGTTATACATCCATATGTCTTGATGGCAACT
GTAATCCTAACAATCCTAATGTTTCTATTTATTCTGTATGTAACTGTCCCTAAGTTACCATTCAAACTAG
CGGTTAATAAATTTCTACTGTTGCTAAGTTCAACTATAGTTTTGACATGGGGTATTGGTGCGATGTGGAC
TCATGTAGGGATAAATGCAAGTTACAGATTGGTTCCATCATCAAGTATGAATATAATCACTGTCAAGAAG
GGCAAGAAGGCAGCAGTAATGGCTTGGTTTAGCTTTGCATTCCTCCTTTTAGACAGTGTGGTTTTATGGT
TAATATTTTTAAGGGATAGGAAAAGCTTGAAAGATGAAATTGATAATGTTCCATGTGCCCAAAATAGGTA
CAATAACTACTCTTCGGATTCATCTACATTGCATTCCAAAGTTTAGCTCGAGGGTCAGATTCATTATCTA
CAAAGACTGTAAAAAGAAAGTGGAATATTCATTCATATCATATTTTTTCTATTAACTGCCTGGTTTCTTT
TAAATTTTTTATTGGTTGTCGACTTGAACGGAGTGACAATATATATATATATATATTTAATAATGACATC
ATTATCTGTAAATCTGATTCTTAATGCTATTCTAGTTATGTAAGAGTGGTCCCCTAGGATATTGAAGTAT
CCCTATCAGTGATAGAGAAGTCCCTATCAGTGATAGAGAATCCCTATCAGTGATAGAGATGCGTCCTCGT
CTTCACCGGTCGCGTTCCTGAAACGCAGATGTGCCTTCCCTATCAGTGATAGAGAAACAATAAAGATTCT
ACAATACTAGCTTTTATGGTTATGAAGAGGAAAAATTGGCAGTAACCTGGCCCCACAAACCTTCAAATTA
ACGAATCAAATTAACAACCATAGGATGATAATGCGATTAGTTTTTTAGCCTTATTTCTGGGGTAATTAAT
CAGCGAAGCGATGATTTTTGATCTATTAACAGATATATAAATGGAAAAGCTGCAGATCTACCCAGGGGTT
GTTTCCATGGCTAAAGAAATTGGAGATTACAAACGTACATTGTCATTTAAGAAGGTTCATAATCTGCCAA
TTACATTTGATATAACAAGATGCTTCCCACATTCAAACGTTACATGTCGTCCTCAGCTCATCAGATTCCC
AAACATTTTAAGTCGCTCATCTATTCAACTCATGAAGTTGAGGATTGTACCAAGGTTTTGTCAGTGAAAA
ATTATACGCCTAAACAAGACTTATCTCAATCAATTGTGTTAAAAACTTTGGCCTTTCCCATAAACCCTTC
GGATATCAATCAGTTGCAAGGAGTATACCCGTCTCGTCCAGAAAAGACATACGATTACTCCACAGATGAG
CCGGATCCAGCCGCTATCGCCGGTAATGAGGGTGTCTTTGAAGTTGTTTCTTTACCTTCGGGAAGTTCCA
AGGGAGATTTGAAATTGGGTGACCGAGTTATCCCATTGGAATTCTGTACAAATAGGGCCGCATCATGTAA
TTAGTTATGTCACGCTTACATTCACGCCCTCCCCCCACATCCGCTCTAACCGAAAAGGAAGGAGTTAGAC
AACCTGAAGTCTAGGTCCCTATTTATTTTCTTATAGTTATGTTAGTATTAAGAACGTTATTTATATTTCA
AATTTTTCTTTTTTTTCTGTACGGACGCGTGTACGCATCTAGCTAGAGCGGCCGCCACCGCGGTGGAGCT
CCAATTCGCCCTATAGTGAGTCGTATTACAATTCACTGGCCGTCGTTTTACAACGTCGTGACTGGGAAAA
CCCTGGCGTTACCCAACTTAATCGCCTTGCAGCACATCCCCCTTTCGCCAGCTGGCGTAATAGCGAAGAG
GCCCGCACCGATCGCCCTTCCCAACAGTTGCGCAGCCTGAATGGCGAATGG
[124 nt withheld, positions 2782-2905]
C
[91 nt withheld, positions 2907-2997]
A
[49 nt withheld, positions 2999-3047]
CCTTTGACGTTGGAGTCCACGTTCTTT
[37 nt withheld, positions 3075-3111]
ACCCTATCTCGGTCTATTCTTTTGATTTATAAGGGATTTTGCCGATTTCGGCCTATTGGTTAAAAAATGA
GCTGATTTAACAAAAATTTAACGCGAATTTTAACAAAATATTAACGCTTACAATTTCCTGATGCGGTATT
TTCTCCTTACGCATCTGTGCGGTATTTCACACCGCATAGGGTAATAACTGATATAATTAAATTGAAGCTC
TAATTTGTGAGTTTAGTATACATGCATTTACTTATAATACAGTTTTTTAGTTTTGCTGGCCGCATCTTCT
CAAATATGCTTCCCAGCCTGCTTTTCTGTAACGTTCACCCTCTACCTTAGCATCCCTTCCCTTTGCAAAT
AGTCCTCTTCCAACAATAATAATGTCAGATCCTGTAGAGACCACATCATCCACGGTTCTATACTGTTGAC
CCAATGCGTCTCCCTTGTCATCTAAACCCACACCGGGTGTCATAATCAACCAATCGTAACCTTCATCTCT
TCCACCCATGTCTCTTTGAGCAATAAAGCCGATAACAAAATCTTTGTCGCTCTTCGCAATGTCAACAGTA
CCCTTAGTATATTCTCCAGTAGATAGGGAGCCCTTGCATGACAATTCTGCTAACATCAAAAGGCCTCTAG
GTTCCTTTGTTACTTCTTCTGCCGCCTGCTTCAAACCGCTAACAATACCTGGGCCCACCACACCGTGTGC
ATTCGTAATGTCTGCCCATTCTGCTATTCTGTATACACCCGCAGAGTACTGCAATTTGACTGTATTACCA
ATGTCAGCAAATTTTCTGTCTTCGAAGAGTAAAAAATTGTACTTGGCGGATAATGCCTTTAGCGGCTTAA
CTGTGCCCTCCATGGAAAAATCAGTCAAGATATCCACATGTGTTTTTAGTAAACAAATTTTGGGACCTAA
TGCTTCAACTAACTCCAGTAATTCCTTGGTGGTACGAACATCCAATGAAGCACACAAGTTTGTTTGCTTT
TCGTGCATGATATTAAATAGCTTGGCAGCAACAGGACTAGGATGAGTAGCAGCACGTTCCTTATATGTAG
CTTTCGACATGATTTATCTTCGTTTCCTGCAGGTTTTTGTTCTGTGCAGTTGGGTTAAGAATACTGGGCA
ATTTCATGTTTCTTCAACACTACATATGCGTATATATACCAATCTAAGTCTGTGCTCCTTCCTTCGTTCT
TCCTTCTGTTCGGAGATTACCGAATCAAAAAAATTTCAAGGAAACCGAAATCAAAAAAAAGAATAAAAAA
AAAATGATGAATTGAAAAGGTGGTATGGTGCACTCTCAGTACAATCTGCTCTGATGCCGCATAGTTAAGC
CAGCCCCGACACCCGCCAACACCCGCTGACGCGCCCTGACGGGCTTGTCTGCTCCCGGCATCCGCTTACA
GACAAGCTGTGACCGTCTCCGGGAGCTGCATGTGTCAGAGGTTTTCACCGTCATCACCGAAACGCGCGAG
ACGAAAGGGCCTCGTGATACGCCTATTTTTATAGGTTAATGTCATGATAATAATGGTTTCTTAGACGTCA
GGTGGCACTTTTCGGGGAAATGTGCGCGGAACCCCTATTTGTTTATTTTTCTAAATACATTCAAATATGT
ATCCGCTCATGAGACAATAACCCTGATAAATGCTTCAATAATATTGAAAAAGGAAGAGTATGAGTATTCA
ACATTTCCGTGTCGCCCTTATTCCCTTTTTTGCGGCATTTTGCCTTCCTGTTTTTGCTCACCCAGAAACG
CTGGTGAAAGTAAAAGATGCTGAAGATCAGTTGGGTGCACGAGTGGGTTACATCGAACTGGATCTCAACA
GCGGTAAGATCCTTGAGAGTTTTCGCCCCGAAGAACGTTTTCCAATGATGAGCACTTTTAAAGTTCTGCT
ATGTGGCGCGGTATTATCCCGTATTGACGCCGGGCAAGAGCAACTCGGTCGCCGCATACACTATTCTCAG
AATGACTTGGTTGAGTACTCACCAGTCACAGAAAAGCATCTTACGGATGGCATGACAGTAAGAGAATTAT
GCAGTGCTGCCATAACCATGAGTGATAACACTGCGGCCAACTTACTTCTGACAACGATCGGAGGACCGAA
GGAGCTAACCGCTTTTTTGCACAACATGGGGGATCATGTAACTCGCCTTGATCGTTGGGAACCGGAGCTG
AATGAAGCCATACCAAACGACGAGCGTGACACCACGATGCCTGTAGCAATGGCAACAACGTTGCGCAAAC
TATTAACTGGCGAACTACTTACTCTAGCTTCCCGGCAACAATTAATAGACTGGATGGAGGCGGATAAAGT
TGCAGGACCACTTCTGCGCTCGGCCCTTCCGGCTGGCTGGTTTATTGCTGATAAATCTGGAGCCGGTGAG
CGTGGGTCTCGCGGTATCATTGCAGCACTGGGGCCAGATGGTAAGCCCTCCCGTATCGTAGTTATCTACA
CGACGGGGAGTCAGGCAACTATGGATGAACGAAATAGACAGATCGCTGAGATAGGTGCCTCACTGATTAA
GCATTGGTAACTGTCAGACCAAGTTTACTCATATATACTTTAGATTGATTTAAAACTTCATTTTTAATTT
AAAAGGATCTAGGTGAAGATCCTTTTTGATAATCTCATGACCAAAATCCCTTAACGTGAGTTTTCGTTCC
ACTGAGCGTCAGACCCCGTAGAAAAGATCAAAGGATCTTCTTGAGATCCTTTTTTTCTGCGCGTAATCTG
CTGCTTGCAAACAAAAAAACCACCGCTACCAGCGGTGGTTTGTTTGCCGGATCAAGAGCTACCAACTCTT
TTTCCGAAGGTAACTGGCTTCAGCAGAGCGCAGATACCAAATACTGTTCTTCTAGTGTAGCCGTAGTTAG
GCCACCACTTCAAGAACTCTGTAGCACCGCCTACATACCTCGCTCTGCTAATCCTGTTACCAGTGGCTGC
TGCCAGTGGCGATAAGTCGTGTCTTACCGGGTTGGACTCAAGACGATAGTTACCGGATAAGGCGCAGCGG
TCGGGCTGAACGGGGGGTTCGTGCACACAGCCCAGCTTGGAGCGAACGACCTACACCGAACTGAGATACC
TACAGCGTGAGCTATGAGAAAGCGCCACGCTTCCCGAAGGGAGAAAGGCGGACAGGTATCCGGTAAGCGG
CAGGGTCG
